>Addgene plasmid #235266 | EF1a-EGFP(miRE.FF4)-FMRP-TS.FF6x1-bGH | addgene full sequence | sequence record 472806 | Addgene NGS Result
CGCTAGTAGACTGCAGGTGGGCCCGAGCTTAAGTAACTAACTAACAGGAAGAGTTTGTAGAAACGCAAAA
AGGCCATCCGTCAGGATGGCCTTCTGCTTAGTTTGATGCCTGGCAGTTTATGGCGGGCGTCCTGCCCGCC
ACCCTCCGGGCCGTTGCTTCACAACGTTCAAATCCGCTCCCGGCGGATTTGTCCTACTCAGGAGAGCGTT
CACCGACAAACAACAGATAAAACGAAAGGCCCAGTCTTCCGACTGAGCCTTTCGTTTTATTTGATGCCTG
GCAGTTCCCTACTCTCGCTTAGTAGTTAGACGTCCCCGAGATCCATGCTAGCGGTAATACGGTTATCCAC
AGAATCAGGGGATAACGCAGGAAAGAACATGTGAGCAAAAGGCCAGCAAAAGGCCAGGAACCGTAAAAAG
GCCGCGTTGCTGGCGTTTTTCCATAGGCTCCGCCCCCCTGACGAGCATCACAAAAATCGACGCTCAAGTC
AGAGGTGGCGAAACCCGACAGGACTATAAAGATACCAGGCGTTTCCCCCTGGAAGCTCCCTCGTGCGCTC
TCCTGTTCCGACCCTGCCGCTTACCGGATACCTGTCCGCCTTTCTCCCTTCGGGAAGCGTGGCGCTTTCT
CATAGCTCACGCTGTAGGTATCTCAGTTCGGTGTAGGTCGTTCGCTCCAAGCTGGGCTGTGTGCACGAAC
CCCCCGTTCAGCCCGACCGCTGCGCCTTATCCGGTAACTATCGTCTTGAGTCCAACCCGGTAAGACACGA
CTTATCGCCACTGGCAGCAGCCACTGGTAACAGGATTAGCAGAGCGAGGTATGTAGGCGGTGCTACAGAG
TTCTTGAAGTGGTGGCCTAACTACGGCTACACTAGAAGAACAGTATTTGGTATCTGCGCTCTGCTGAAGC
CAGTTACCTTCGGAAAAAGAGTTGGTAGCTCTTGATCCGGCAAACAAACCACCGCTGGTAGCGGTGGTTT
TTTTGTTTGCAAGCAGCAGATTACGCGCAGAAAAAAAGGATCTCAAGAAGATCCTTTGATCTTTTCTACG
GGGTCTGACGCTCAGTGGAACGGGGCCCAATCTGAATAATGTTACAACCAATTAACCAATTCTGATTAGA
AAAACTCATCGAGCATCAAATGAAACTGCAATTTATTCATATCAGGATTATCAATACCATATTTTTGAAA
AAGCCGTTTCTGTAATGAAGGAGAAAACTCACCGAGGCAGTTCCATAGGATGGCAAGATCCTGGTATCGG
TCTGCGATTCCGACTCGTCCAACATCAATACAACCTATTAATTTCCCCTCGTCAAAAATAAGGTTATCAA
GTGAGAAATCACCATGAGTGACGACTGAATCCGGTGAGAATGGCAAAAGTTTATGCATTTCTTTCCAGAC
TTGTTCAACAGGCCAGCCATTACGCTCGTCATCAAAATCACTCGCATCAACCAAACCGTTATTCATTCGT
GATTGCGCCTGAGCTAGACGAAATACGCGATCGCTGTTAAAAGGACAATTACAAACAGGAATCGAATGCA
ACCGGCGCAGGAACACTGCCAGCGCATCAACAATATTTTCACCTGAATCAGGATATTCTTCTAATACCTG
GAATGCTGTTTTTCCGGGGATCGCAGTGGTGAGTAACCATGCATCACCAGGAGTACGGATAAAATGCTTG
ATGGTCGGAAGAGGCATAAATTCCGTCAGCCAGTTTAGTCTGACCATCTCATCTGTAACATCATTGGCAA
CGCTACCTTTGCCATGTTTCAGAAACAACTCTGGCGCATCGGGCTTCCCATACAAGCGATAGATTGTCGC
ACCTGATTGCCCGACATTATCGCGAGCCCATTTATACCCATATAAATCAGCATCCATGTTGGAATTTAAT
CGCGGCCTCGACGTTTCCCGTTGAATATGGCTCATAACACCCCTTGTATTACTGTTTATGTAAGCAGACA
GTTTTATTGTTCATGATGATATATTTTTATCTTGTGCAATGTAACATCAGAGATTTTGAGACACGGGCAC
CTGCAGTCTTCGTACTGCTCCGGTGCCCGTCAGTGGGCAGAGCGCACATCGCCCACAGTCCCCGAGAAGT
TGGGGGGAGGGGTCGGCAATTGAACCGGTGCCTAGAGAAGGTGGCGCGGGGTAAACTGGGAAAGTGATGT
CGTGTACTGGCTCCGCCTTTTTCCCGAGGGTGGGGGAGAACCGTATATAAGTGCAGTAGTCGCCGTGAAC
GTTCTTTTTCGCAACGGGTTTGCCGCCAGAACACAGGTAAGTGCCGTGTGTGGTTCCCGCGGGCCTGGCC
TCTTTACGGGTTATGGCCCTTGCGTGCCTTGAATTACTTCCACGCCCCTGGCTGCAGTACGTGATTCTTG
ATCCCGAGCTTCGGGTTGGAAGTGGGTGGGAGAGTTCGAGGCCTTGCGCTTAAGGAGCCCCTTCGCCTCG
TGCTTGAGTTGAGGCCTGGCTTGGGCGCTGGGGCCGCCGCGTGCGAATCTGGTGGCACCTTCGCGCCTGT
CTCGCTGCTTTCGATAAGTCTCTAGCCATTTAAAATTTTTGATGACCTGCTGCGACGCTTTTTTTCTGGC
AAGATAGTCTTGTAAATGCGGGCCAAGATCTGCACACTGGTATTTCGGTTTTTGGGGCCGCGGGCGGCGA
CGGGGCCCGTGCGTCCCAGCGCACATGTTCGGCGAGGCGGGGCCTGCGAGCGCGGCCACCGAGAATCGGA
CGGGGGTAGTCTCAAGCTGGCCGGCCTGCTCTGGTGCCTGGCCTCGCGCCGCCGTGTATCGCCCCGCCCT
GGGCGGCAAGGCTGGCCCGGTCGGCACCAGTTGCGTGAGCGGAAAGATGGCCGCTTCCCGGCCCTGCTGC
AGGGAGCTCAAAATGGAGGACGCGGCGCTCGGGAGAGCGGGCGGGTGAGTCACCCACACAAAGGAAAAGG
GCCTTTCCGTCCTCAGCCGTCGCTTCATGTGACTCCACGGAGTACCGGGCGCCGTCCAGGCACCTCGATT
AGTTCTCGAGCTTTTGGAGTACGTCGTCTTTAGGTTGGGGGGAGGGGTTTTATGCGATGGAGTTTCCCCA
CACTGAGTGGGTGGAGACTGAAGTTAGGCCAGCTTGGCACTTGATGTAATTCTCCTTGGAATTTGCCCTT
TTTGAGTTTGGATCTTGGTTCATTCTCAAGCCTCAGACAGTGGTTCAAAGTTTTTTTCTTCCATTTCAGG
TGTCGTGAGAGCTCGTTTAGTGAACCGTCAGATCGCCTGGAGACGCCATCCACGCTGTAATGGCCACCAT
GGTGAGCAAGGGCGAGGAGCTGTTCACCGGGGTGGTGCCCATCCTGGTCGAGCTGGACGGCGACGTAAAC
GGCCACAAGTTCAGCGTGTCCGGCGAGGGCGAGGGCGATGCCACCTACGGCAAGCTGACCCTGAAGTTCA
TCTGCACCACCGGCAAGCTGCCCGTGCCCTGGCCCACCCTCGTGACCACCCTGACCTACGGCGTGCAGTG
CTTCAGCCGCTACCCCGACCACATGAAGCAGCACGACTTCTTCAAGTCCGCCATGCCCGAAGGCTACGTC
CAGGAGCGCACCATCTTCTTCAAGGACGACGGCAACTACAAGACCCGCGCCGAGGTAAGTGTGCTCGCTT
CGGCAGCACATATACTATGTTGAATGAGGCTTCAGTACTTTACAGAATCGTTGCCTGCACATCTTGGAAA
CACTTGCTGGGATTACTTCTTCAGGGACTTCTTAACCCAACAGAAGGCTCGAGAAGGTATATTGCTGTTG
ACAGTGAGCGCCGCTTGAAGTCTTTAATTAAATAGTGAAGCCACAGATGTATTTAATTAAAGACTTCAAG
CGGTGCCTACTGCCTCGGACTTCAAGGGGCTAGAATTCAAGGGGCTACTTTAGGAGCAATTATCTTGTTT
ACTAAAACTGAATACCTTGCTATCTCTTTGATACATTTTTACAAAGCTGAATTAAAATGGTATAAATTAA
ATCACTTTTTTCAATTGTACTAACTTCGAGTCTTCTTTTTTTTTTTCACAGGTGAAGTTCGAGGGCGACA
CCCTGGTGAACCGCATCGAGCTGAAGGGCATCGACTTCAAGGAGGACGGCAACATCCTGGGGCACAAGCT
GGAGTACAACTACAACAGCCACAACGTCTATATCATGGCCGACAAGCAGAAGAACGGCATCAAGGTGAAC
TTCAAGATCCGCCACAACATCGAGGACGGCAGCGTGCAGCTCGCCGACCACTACCAGCAGAACACCCCCA
TCGGCGACGGCCCCGTGCTGCTGCCCGACAACCACTACCTGAGCACCCAGTCCGCCCTGAGCAAAGACCC
CAACGAGAAGCGCGATCACATGGTCCTGCTGGAGTTCGTGACCGCCGCCGGGATCACTCTCGGCATGGAC
GAGCTGTACAAGTCCGGACTCAGATCTCGAGCTCAAGCTTCGAATTCGATGGAGGACTACAAGGACGACG
ATGACAAGGAGCTGGTGGTGGAAGTGCGGGGCTCCAATGGCGCTTTCTACAAGGCATTTGTAAAAGATGT
CCATGAAGATTCTATAACAGTTGCTTTTGAAAACAACTGGCAACCAGAGAGACAGATTCCATTCCATGAT
GTGAGATTCCCACCACCTGTAGGTTATAATAAAGATATAAACGAAAGTGATGAAGTTGAGGTTTATTCCA
GAGCAAATGAAAAAGAGCCTTGCTGTTGGTGGTTAGCTAAAGTGAGGATGATAAAGGGTGAGTTTTATGT
GATAGAATATGCAGCATGTGATGCTACGTATAATGAAATTGTCACAATTGAGCGTCTACGATCTGTTAAT
CCCAACAAACCTGCTACAAAAGATACTTTCCATAAGATCAAGCTGGAGGTGCCAGAAGATTTACGACAAA
TGTGTGCCAAAGAATCAGCACATAAGGATTTTAAAAAGGCAGTTGGTGCCTTCTCTGTAACTTATGATCC
AGAAAATTATCAGCTGGTAATTTTGTCCATCAATGAAGTCACCTCAAAGCGAGCCCACATGTTGATTGAC
ATGCACTTTCGAAGTCTGCGCACCAAGTTGTCTCTTATACTGAGAAATGAAGAAGCCAGTAAACAACTGG
AGAGTTCAAGGCAGCTTGCCTCAAGATTTCATGAACAGTTTATCGTACGAGAAGATCTGATGGGTTTAGC
TATTGGTACTCATGGTGCTAATATTCAGCAAGCTAGAAAAGTGCCTGGCGTCACTGCTATTGATTTAGAT
GAGGATACCTGCACATTTCATATTTATGGAGAGGATCAAGATGCAGTGAAAAAGGCTAGAAGCTTTCTGG
AATTTGCTGAAGATGTCATACAGGTTCCACGAAACTTAGTAGGCAAAGTAATAGGAAAAAATGGAAAGCT
GATTCAAGAGATCGTGGACAAGTCAGGAGTTGTGAGGGTGAGGATTGAGGCTGAAAATGAGAAAAGTGTC
CCACAAGAAGAGGAAATTATGCCACCAAGTTCCCTACCTTCCAATAATTCAAGGGTTGGACCTAACTCCT
CTGAAGAAAAGAAACATTTAGATACAAAGGAAAACACCCATTTTTCTCAACCTAACAGTACAAAAGTCCA
GAGGGTGTTAGTGGTTTCATCAATTGTAGCAGGGGGACCCCAGAAACCTGAACCCAAGGCTTGGCAGGGT
ATGGTACCATTTGTTTTTGTGGGAACAAAAGACAGCATCGCTAATGCCACTGTTCTTTTGGATTATCACC
TGAACTATTTAAAGGAAGTAGACCAGTTGCGTTTGGAGAGATTACAAATTGATGAGCAGTTGCGACAAAT
TGGAGCTAGTTCTAGACCACCACCAAATCGTACAGATAAGGAAAAAGGCTATGTGACTGATGATGGTCAA
GGAATGGGTCGAGGTAGTAGACCTTACAGAAATAGGGGGCACGGCAGACGCGGTCCTGGATATACTTCAG
GAACTAATTCTGAAGCATCAAATGCTTCTGAAACAGAATCTGACCACAGAGACGAACTCAGTGATTGGTC
ATTAGCTCCAACAGAGGAAGAGAGGGAGAGCTTCCTGCGCAGAGGAGACGGACGGCGGCGTGGAGGAGGA
GGAAGAGGACAAGGAGGAAGAGGAAGAGGAGGAGGCTTCAAAGGAAACGACGATCATTCCCGAACAGATA
ATCGTCCACGTAATCCAAGAGAGGCTAAAGGAAGAACAGCTGATGGATCCCTGCAGAGTGCCTCCAGTGA
AGGGAGCCGGCTGCGCACGGGTAAAGATCGTAACCAGAAGAAGGAAAAGCCAGACAGCGTAGATGGGCTG
CAACCGCTGGTGAATGGAGTACCCTAACAACAAGCTTGTGGAACCAAAGAGATTCCTCATAAACCTAGGA
GGAGTTGCACCTGTGCCTTCTAGTTGCCAGCCATCTGTTGTTTGCCCCTCCCCCGTGCCTTCCTTGACCC
TGGAAGGTGCCACTCCCACTGTCCTTTCCTAATAAAATGAGGAAATTGCATCGCATTGTCTGAGTAGGTG
TCATTCTATTCTGGGGGGTGGGGTGGGGCAGGACAGCAAGGGGGAGGATTGGGAAGACAATAGCAGGCAT
GCTGGGGATGCGGTGGGCTCTATGG
Features (pLannotate 1.2.2; 15 found; start..end, strand, type, name):
     68..95      -  terminator     rrnB T2 terminator: transcription terminator T2 from the E. coli rrnB gene
    227..270     +  terminator     rrnB T1 terminator: Escherichia coli rrnB; transcription terminator T1 from the E. coli rrnB gene
    438..1026    -  rep_origin     ori: high-copy-number ColE1/pMB1/pBR322/pUC origin of replication
   1116..1925    -  CDS            KanR: aminoglycoside phosphotransferase; aph(3')-Ia; confers resistance to kanamycin in bacteria or G418 (Geneticin®) in eukaryotes
   2065..2276    +  promoter       EF-1α core promoter: core promoter for human elongation factor EF-1α
   2277..2390    +  intron         EF-1α intron A (fragment): intron upstream of the start codon of human EF-1α
   3016..3219    +  intron         EF-1α intron A: truncated intron upstream of the start codon of human EF-1α
   3228..3262    +  promoter       TRE3GV promoter (fragment): 3rd-generation Tet-responsive promoter that can be activated by binding of Tet-On® 3G, optimized for retroviral and lentiviral vectors
   3289..3626    +  CDS            EGFP (fragment): the original enhanced GFP (Yang et al., 1996) mammalian codon-optimized
   3886..3998    +  ncRNA          3' miR-30a: sequence downstream of the 71-nt precursor of the human miR-30a microRNA (Zeng et al., 2002) miRNA
   4040..4423    +  CDS            EGFP (fragment): the original enhanced GFP (Yang et al., 1996) mammalian codon-optimized
   4423..4457    +  misc_feature   MCS (fragment): multiple cloning site
   4468..4488    +  CDS            FLAG (fragment): FLAG® epitope tag, followed by an enterokinase cleavage site
   4489..6324    +  CDS            Fmr1: FMR1_MOUSE - Also known as Fmr-1 From Mus musculus (Mouse).
   6381..6605    +  polyA_signal   bGH poly(A) signal: bovine growth hormone polyadenylation signal
