[The description below was written by a language model from this plasmid's Addgene catalogue record and pLannotate feature annotations shown in this document.]
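Description:
EF1a-EGFP(miRE.FF4)-FMRP-TS.FF6x1-bGH is a mammalian expression and synthetic-biology plasmid assembled by Golden Gate cloning into the small pShip.USI (upstream inverted) backbone. In bacteria it is maintained through a high-copy ColE1/pUC-type origin and selected with kanamycin via an aminoglycoside phosphotransferase gene. rrnB T1 and T2 terminators sit in the backbone, where they presumably insulate the bacterial elements from the cargo.

The single mammalian transcription unit is driven by the human EF1a promoter, annotated as the core promoter plus portions of its intron A, and ends at a bovine growth hormone polyadenylation signal. The coding region is an EGFP fusion to mouse Fmr1 (FMRP), with a FLAG epitope lying between the EGFP portion and Fmr1. EGFP is annotated as two fragments separated by a gap that contains miR-30a flanking sequence. This fits the construct name, which indicates a miRE-format (miR-30-based) synthetic microRNA, FF4, embedded within the EGFP sequence, most likely in an intron that is spliced out so that microRNA and fusion protein both arise from one transcript. The name also indicates one copy of an FF6 target site (TS.FF6x1) upstream of the poly(A) signal, although the feature table does not annotate it. A short TRE3GV promoter fragment is also called just before EGFP; it is probably a partial match rather than a functional Tet-responsive promoter.

The record describes this as the open-loop version of the ComMAND EGFP-FMRP circuit. Because the expressed microRNA (FF4) does not match the target site (FF6), the transcript should not repress itself. The plasmid therefore appears to serve as an unregulated comparator for matched, self-targeting designs intended to control transgene dosage, with EGFP fluorescence reporting FMRP expression.
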