Addgene plasmid #235266: EF1a-EGFP(miRE.FF4)-FMRP-TS.FF6x1-bGH
Purpose: ComMAND EGFP-FMRP open-loop circuit
Depositing lab: Kate Galloway. Depositing organization: Massachusetts Institute of Technology. Publication: Model-guided design of microRNA-based gene circuits supports precise dosage of transgenic cargoes into diverse primary cells. Love KS, Johnstone CP, Peterman EL, Gaglione S, Birnbaum ME, Galloway KE. Cell Syst. 2025 Apr 22:101269. doi: 10.1016/j.cels.2025.101269. PubMed 40300600.
Backbone
  Vector backbone: pShip.USI (upstream inverted)
  Backbone manufacturer: Galloway lab
  Backbone size w/o insert (bp): 2046
  Vector type: Mammalian Expression, Synthetic Biology
Growth in bacteria
  Bacterial resistance: Kanamycin, 50 μg/mL
  Growth temperature: 30°C
  Growth strain: NEB Stable
  Copy number: High Copy
Gene/Insert
  Gene/Insert name: EGFP-Fmr1 (alt names: FMRP; Fmr-1)
  Species: M. musculus (mouse)
  Insert size (bp): 2622
  Entrez Gene: Fmr1 (a.k.a. FMRP, Fmr-1)
  Promoter: EF1a (human EF1a)
  Tag / fusion protein: FLAG (N terminal on insert)
  Cloning method: Golden Gate
  Sequencing primers: 5′ CATCAGAGATTTTGAGACAC; 3′ gcgtttctacaaactcttcc
Resource information
  A portion of this plasmid was derived from a plasmid made by: Addgene #87929
Terms and licenses: Academic/Nonprofit Terms; Industry Terms: Not Available to Industry
Depositor comments: Alt name: pKG3077 ; Please visit https://doi.org/10.1101/2024.06.25.600629 for bioRxiv preprint.
How to cite: EF1a-EGFP(miRE.FF4)-FMRP-TS.FF6x1-bGH was a gift from Kate Galloway (Addgene plasmid # 235266 ; http://n2t.net/addgene:235266 ; RRID:Addgene_235266)
