>Addgene plasmid #235266 | EF1a-EGFP(miRE.FF4)-FMRP-TS.FF6x1-bGH | depositor partial sequence | sequence record 463155 | EGFP-FMRP(miRE.FF4), fusion protein with intronic microRNA
ATGGTGAGCAAGGGCGAGGAGCTGTTCACCGGGGTGGTGCCCATCCTGGTCGAGCTGGACGGCGACGTAA
ACGGCCACAAGTTCAGCGTGTCCGGCGAGGGCGAGGGCGATGCCACCTACGGCAAGCTGACCCTGAAGTT
CATCTGCACCACCGGCAAGCTGCCCGTGCCCTGGCCCACCCTCGTGACCACCCTGACCTACGGCGTGCAG
TGCTTCAGCCGCTACCCCGACCACATGAAGCAGCACGACTTCTTCAAGTCCGCCATGCCCGAAGGCTACG
TCCAGGAGCGCACCATCTTCTTCAAGGACGACGGCAACTACAAGACCCGCGCCGAGGTAAGTGTGCTCGC
TTCGGCAGCACATATACTATGTTGAATGAGGCTTCAGTACTTTACAGAATCGTTGCCTGCACATCTTGGA
AACACTTGCTGGGATTACTTCTTCAGGGACTTCTTAACCCAACAGAAGGCTCGAGAAGGTATATTGCTGT
TGACAGTGAGCGCCGCTTGAAGTCTTTAATTAAATAGTGAAGCCACAGATGTATTTAATTAAAGACTTCA
AGCGGTGCCTACTGCCTCGGACTTCAAGGGGCTAGAATTCAAGGGGCTACTTTAGGAGCAATTATCTTGT
TTACTAAAACTGAATACCTTGCTATCTCTTTGATACATTTTTACAAAGCTGAATTAAAATGGTATAAATT
AAATCACTTTTTTCAATTGTACTAACTTCGAGTCTTCTTTTTTTTTTTCACAGGTGAAGTTCGAGGGCGA
CACCCTGGTGAACCGCATCGAGCTGAAGGGCATCGACTTCAAGGAGGACGGCAACATCCTGGGGCACAAG
CTGGAGTACAACTACAACAGCCACAACGTCTATATCATGGCCGACAAGCAGAAGAACGGCATCAAGGTGA
ACTTCAAGATCCGCCACAACATCGAGGACGGCAGCGTGCAGCTCGCCGACCACTACCAGCAGAACACCCC
CATCGGCGACGGCCCCGTGCTGCTGCCCGACAACCACTACCTGAGCACCCAGTCCGCCCTGAGCAAAGAC
CCCAACGAGAAGCGCGATCACATGGTCCTGCTGGAGTTCGTGACCGCCGCCGGGATCACTCTCGGCATGG
ACGAGCTGTACAAGTCCGGACTCAGATCTCGAGCTCAAGCTTCGAATTCGATGGAGGACTACAAGGACGA
CGATGACAAGGAGCTGGTGGTGGAAGTGCGGGGCTCCAATGGCGCTTTCTACAAGGCATTTGTAAAAGAT
GTCCATGAAGATTCTATAACAGTTGCTTTTGAAAACAACTGGCAACCAGAGAGACAGATTCCATTCCATG
ATGTGAGATTCCCACCACCTGTAGGTTATAATAAAGATATAAACGAAAGTGATGAAGTTGAGGTTTATTC
CAGAGCAAATGAAAAAGAGCCTTGCTGTTGGTGGTTAGCTAAAGTGAGGATGATAAAGGGTGAGTTTTAT
GTGATAGAATATGCAGCATGTGATGCTACGTATAATGAAATTGTCACAATTGAGCGTCTACGATCTGTTA
ATCCCAACAAACCTGCTACAAAAGATACTTTCCATAAGATCAAGCTGGAGGTGCCAGAAGATTTACGACA
AATGTGTGCCAAAGAATCAGCACATAAGGATTTTAAAAAGGCAGTTGGTGCCTTCTCTGTAACTTATGAT
CCAGAAAATTATCAGCTGGTAATTTTGTCCATCAATGAAGTCACCTCAAAGCGAGCCCACATGTTGATTG
ACATGCACTTTCGAAGTCTGCGCACCAAGTTGTCTCTTATACTGAGAAATGAAGAAGCCAGTAAACAACT
GGAGAGTTCAAGGCAGCTTGCCTCAAGATTTCATGAACAGTTTATCGTACGAGAAGATCTGATGGGTTTA
GCTATTGGTACTCATGGTGCTAATATTCAGCAAGCTAGAAAAGTGCCTGGCGTCACTGCTATTGATTTAG
ATGAGGATACCTGCACATTTCATATTTATGGAGAGGATCAAGATGCAGTGAAAAAGGCTAGAAGCTTTCT
GGAATTTGCTGAAGATGTCATACAGGTTCCACGAAACTTAGTAGGCAAAGTAATAGGAAAAAATGGAAAG
CTGATTCAAGAGATCGTGGACAAGTCAGGAGTTGTGAGGGTGAGGATTGAGGCTGAAAATGAGAAAAGTG
TCCCACAAGAAGAGGAAATTATGCCACCAAGTTCCCTACCTTCCAATAATTCAAGGGTTGGACCTAACTC
CTCTGAAGAAAAGAAACATTTAGATACAAAGGAAAACACCCATTTTTCTCAACCTAACAGTACAAAAGTC
CAGAGGGTGTTAGTGGTTTCATCAATTGTAGCAGGGGGACCCCAGAAACCTGAACCCAAGGCTTGGCAGG
GTATGGTACCATTTGTTTTTGTGGGAACAAAAGACAGCATCGCTAATGCCACTGTTCTTTTGGATTATCA
CCTGAACTATTTAAAGGAAGTAGACCAGTTGCGTTTGGAGAGATTACAAATTGATGAGCAGTTGCGACAA
ATTGGAGCTAGTTCTAGACCACCACCAAATCGTACAGATAAGGAAAAAGGCTATGTGACTGATGATGGTC
AAGGAATGGGTCGAGGTAGTAGACCTTACAGAAATAGGGGGCACGGCAGACGCGGTCCTGGATATACTTC
AGGAACTAATTCTGAAGCATCAAATGCTTCTGAAACAGAATCTGACCACAGAGACGAACTCAGTGATTGG
TCATTAGCTCCAACAGAGGAAGAGAGGGAGAGCTTCCTGCGCAGAGGAGACGGACGGCGGCGTGGAGGAG
GAGGAAGAGGACAAGGAGGAAGAGGAAGAGGAGGAGGCTTCAAAGGAAACGACGATCATTCCCGAACAGA
TAATCGTCCACGTAATCCAAGAGAGGCTAAAGGAAGAACAGCTGATGGATCCCTGCAGAGTGCCTCCAGT
GAAGGGAGCCGGCTGCGCACGGGTAAAGATCGTAACCAGAAGAAGGAAAAGCCAGACAGCGTAGATGGGC
TGCAACCGCTGGTGAATGGAGTACCCTAA
